>Addgene plasmid #78039 | TSSK3 gRNA (BRDN0001145624) | addgene full sequence | sequence record 188878 | Addgene Assembled Sequence
CCCGGGTGCAAAGATGGATAAAGTTTTAAACAGAGAGGAATCTTTGCAGCTAATGGACCTTCTAGGTCTT
GAAAGGAGTGGGAATTGGCTCCGGTGCCCGTCAGTGGGCAGAGCGCACATCGCCCACAGTCCCCGAGAAG
TTGGGGGGAGGGGTCGGCAATTGATCCGGTGCCTAGAGAAGGTGGCGCGGGGTAAACTGGGAAAGTGATG
TCGTGTACTGGCTCCGCCTTTTTCCCGAGGGTGGGGGAGAACCGTATATAAGTGCAGTAGTCGCCGTGAA
CGTTCTTTTTCGCAACGGGTTTGCCGCCAGAACACAGGTAAGTGCCGTGTGTGGTTCCCGCGGGCCTGGC
CTCTTTACGGGTTATGGCCCTTGCGTGCCTTGAATTACTTCCACCTGGCTGCAGTACGTGATTCTTGATC
CCGAGCTTCGGGTTGGAAGTGGGTGGGAGAGTTCGAGGCCTTGCGCTTAAGGAGCCCCTTCGCCTCGTGC
TTGAGTTGAGGCCTGGCCTGGGCGCTGGGGCCGCCGCGTGCGAATCTGGTGGCACCTTCGCGCCTGTCTC
GCTGCTTTCGATAAGTCTCTAGCCATTTAAAATTTTTGATGACCTGCTGCGACGCTTTTTTTCTGGCAAG
ATAGTCTTGTAAATGCGGGCCAAGATCTGCACACTGGTATTTCGGTTTTTGGGGCCGCGGGCGGCGACGG
GGCCCGTGCGTCCCAGCGCACATGTTCGGCGAGGCGGGGCCTGCGAGCGCGGCCACCGAGAATCGGACGG
GGGTAGTCTCAAGCTGGCCGGCCTGCTCTGGTGCCTGGCCTCGCGCCGCCGTGTATCGCCCCGCCCTGGG
CGGCAAGGCTGGCCCGGTCGGCACCAGTTGCGTGAGCGGAAAGATGGCCGCTTCCCGGCCCTGCTGCAGG
GAGCTCAAAATGGAGGACGCGGCGCTCGGGAGAGCGGGCGGGTGAGTCACCCACACAAAGGAAAAGGGCC
TTTCCGTCCTCAGCCGTCGCTTCATGTGACTCCACGGAGTACCGGGCGCCGTCCAGGCACCTCGATTAGT
TCTCGAGCTTTTGGAGTACGTCGTCTTTAGGTTGGGGGGAGGGGTTTTATGCGATGGAGTTTCCCCACAC
TGAGTGGGTGGAGACTGAAGTTAGGCCAGCTTGGCACTTGATGTAATTCTCCTTGGAATTTGCCCTTTTT
GAGTTTGGATCTTGGTTCATTCTCAAGCCTCAGACAGTGGTTCAAAGTTTTTTTCTTCCATTTCAGGTGT
CGTGACGTACGGCCACCATGACCGAGTACAAGCCCACGGTGCGCCTCGCCACCCGCGACGACGTCCCCAG
GGCCGTACGCACCCTCGCCGCCGCGTTCGCCGACTACCCCGCCACGCGCCACACCGTCGATCCGGACCGC
CACATCGAGCGGGTCACCGAGCTGCAAGAACTCTTCCTCACGCGCGTCGGGCTCGACATCGGCAAGGTGT
GGGTCGCGGACGACGGCGCCGCCGTGGCGGTCTGGACCACGCCGGAGAGCGTCGAAGCGGGGGCGGTGTT
CGCCGAGATCGGCCCGCGCATGGCCGAGTTGAGCGGTTCCCGGCTGGCCGCGCAGCAACAGATGGAAGGC
CTCCTGGCGCCGCACCGGCCCAAGGAGCCCGCGTGGTTCCTGGCCACCGTCGGAGTCTCGCCCGACCACC
AGGGCAAGGGTCTGGGCAGCGCCGTCGTGCTCCCCGGAGTGGAGGCGGCCGAGCGCGCCGGGGTGCCCGC
CTTCCTGGAGACCTCCGCGCCCCGCAACCTCCCCTTCTACGAGCGGCTCGGCTTCACCGTCACCGCCGAC
GTCGAGGTGCCCGAAGGACCGCGCACCTGGTGCATGACCCGCAAGCCCGGTGCCTGAACGCGTTAAGTCG
ACAATCAACCTCTGGATTACAAAATTTGTGAAAGATTGACTGGTATTCTTAACTATGTTGCTCCTTTTAC
GCTATGTGGATACGCTGCTTTAATGCCTTTGTATCATGCTATTGCTTCCCGTATGGCTTTCATTTTCTCC
TCCTTGTATAAATCCTGGTTGCTGTCTCTTTATGAGGAGTTGTGGCCCGTTGTCAGGCAACGTGGCGTGG
TGTGCACTGTGTTTGCTGACGCAACCCCCACTGGTTGGGGCATTGCCACCACCTGTCAGCTCCTTTCCGG
GACTTTCGCTTTCCCCCTCCCTATTGCCACGGCGGAACTCATCGCCGCCTGCCTTGCCCGCTGCTGGACA
GGGGCTCGGCTGTTGGGCACTGACAATTCCGTGGTGTTGTCGGGGAAATCATCGTCCTTTCCTTGGCTGC
TCGCCTGTGTTGCCACCTGGATTCTGCGCGGGACGTCCTTCTGCTACGTCCCTTCGGCCCTCAATCCAGC
GGACCTTCCTTCCCGCGGCCTGCTGCCGGCTCTGCGGCCTCTTCCGCGTCTTCGCCTTCGCCCTCAGACG
AGTCGGATCTCCCTTTGGGCCGCCTCCCCGCGTCGACTTTAAGACCAATGACTTACAAGGCAGCTGTAGA
TCTTAGCCACTTTTTAAAAGAAAAGGGGGGACTGGAAGGGCTAATTCACTCCCAACGAAGACAAGATCTG
CTTTTTGCTTGTACTGGGTCTCTCTGGTTAGACCAGATCTGAGCCTGGGAGCTCTCTGGCTAACTAGGGA
ACCCACTGCTTAAGCCTCAATAAAGCTTGCCTTGAGTGCTTCAAGTAGTGTGTGCCCGTCTGTTGTGTGA
CTCTGGTAACTAGAGATCCCTCAGACCCTTTTAGTCAGTGTGGAAAATCTCTAGCAGTACGTATAGTAGT
TCATGTCATCTTATTATTCAGTATTTATAACTTGCAAAGAAATGAATATCAGAGAGTGAGAGGAACTTGT
TTATTGCAGCTTATAATGGTTACAAATAAAGCAATAGCATCACAAATTTCACAAATAAAGCATTTTTTTC
ACTGCATTCTAGTTGTGGTTTGTCCAAACTCATCAATGTATCTTATCATGTCTGGCTCTAGCTATCCCGC
CCCTAACTCCGCCCATCCCGCCCCTAACTCCGCCCAGTTCCGCCCATTCTCCGCCCCATGGCTGACTAAT
TTTTTTTATTTATGCAGAGGCCGAGGCCGCCTCGGCCTCTGAGCTATTCCAGAAGTAGTGAGGAGGCTTT
TTTGGAGGCCTAGGGACGTACCCAATTCGCCCTATAGTGAGTCGTATTACGCGCGCTCACTGGCCGTCGT
TTTACAACGTCGTGACTGGGAAAACCCTGGCGTTACCCAACTTAATCGCCTTGCAGCACATCCCCCTTTC
GCCAGCTGGCGTAATAGCGAAGAGGCCCGCACCGATCGCCCTTCCCAACAGTTGCGCAGCCTGAATGGCG
AATGGG
[124 nt withheld, positions 3367-3490]
C
[91 nt withheld, positions 3492-3582]
A
[49 nt withheld, positions 3584-3632]
CCTTTGACGTTGGAGTCCACGTTCTTT
[37 nt withheld, positions 3660-3696]
ACCCTATCTCGGTCTATTCTTTTGATTTATAAGGGATTTTGCCGATTTCGGCCTATTGGTTAAAAAATGA
GCTGATTTAACAAAAATTTAACGCGAATTTTAACAAAATATTAACGCTTACAATTTAGGTGGCACTTTTC
GGGGAAATGTGCGCGGAACCCCTATTTGTTTATTTTTCTAAATACATTCAAATATGTATCCGCTCATGAG
ACAATAACCCTGATAAATGCTTCAATAATATTGAAAAAGGAAGAGTATGAGTATTCAACATTTCCGTGTC
GCCCTTATTCCCTTTTTTGCGGCATTTTGCCTTCCTGTTTTTGCTCACCCAGAAACGCTGGTGAAAGTAA
AAGATGCTGAAGATCAGTTGGGTGCACGAGTGGGTTACATCGAACTGGATCTCAACAGCGGTAAGATCCT
TGAGAGTTTTCGCCCCGAAGAACGTTTTCCAATGATGAGCACTTTTAAAGTTCTGCTATGTGGCGCGGTA
TTATCCCGTATTGACGCCGGGCAAGAGCAACTCGGTCGCCGCATACACTATTCTCAGAATGACTTGGTTG
AGTACTCACCAGTCACAGAAAAGCATCTTACGGATGGCATGACAGTAAGAGAATTATGCAGTGCTGCCAT
AACCATGAGTGATAACACTGCGGCCAACTTACTTCTGACAACGATCGGAGGACCGAAGGAGCTAACCGCT
TTTTTGCACAACATGGGGGATCATGTAACTCGCCTTGATCGTTGGGAACCGGAGCTGAATGAAGCCATAC
CAAACGACGAGCGTGACACCACGATGCCTGTAGCAATGGCAACAACGTTGCGCAAACTATTAACTGGCGA
ACTACTTACTCTAGCTTCCCGGCAACAATTAATAGACTGGATGGAGGCGGATAAAGTTGCAGGACCACTT
CTGCGCTCGGCCCTTCCGGCTGGCTGGTTTATTGCTGATAAATCTGGAGCCGGTGAGCGTGGGTCTCGCG
GTATCATTGCAGCACTGGGGCCAGATGGTAAGCCCTCCCGTATCGTAGTTATCTACACGACGGGGAGTCA
GGCAACTATGGATGAACGAAATAGACAGATCGCTGAGATAGGTGCCTCACTGATTAAGCATTGGTAACTG
TCAGACCAAGTTTACTCATATATACTTTAGATTGATTTAAAACTTCATTTTTAATTTAAAAGGATCTAGG
TGAAGATCCTTTTTGATAATCTCATGACCAAAATCCCTTAACGTGAGTTTTCGTTCCACTGAGCGTCAGA
CCCCGTAGAAAAGATCAAAGGATCTTCTTGAGATCCTTTTTTTCTGCGCGTAATCTGCTGCTTGCAAACA
AAAAAACCACCGCTACCAGCGGTGGTTTGTTTGCCGGATCAAGAGCTACCAACTCTTTTTCCGAAGGTAA
CTGGCTTCAGCAGAGCGCAGATACCAAATACTGTTCTTCTAGTGTAGCCGTAGTTAGGCCACCACTTCAA
GAACTCTGTAGCACCGCCTACATACCTCGCTCTGCTAATCCTGTTACCAGTGGCTGCTGCCAGTGGCGAT
AAGTCGTGTCTTACCGGGTTGGACTCAAGACGATAGTTACCGGATAAGGCGCAGCGGTCGGGCTGAACGG
GGGGTTCGTGCACACAGCCCAGCTTGGAGCGAACGACCTACACCGAACTGAGATACCTACAGCGTGAGCT
ATGAGAAAGCGCCACGCTTCCCGAAGGGAGAAAGGCGGACAGGTATCCGGTAAGCGGCAGGGTCGGAACA
GGAGAGCGCACGAGGGAGCTTCCAGGGGGAAACGCCTGGTATCTTTATAGTCCTGTCGGGTTTCGCCACC
TCTGACTTGAGCGTCGATTTTTGTGATGCTCGTCAGGGGGGCGGAGCCTATGGAAAAACGCCAGCAACGC
GGCCTTTTTACGGTTCCTGGCCTTTTGCTGGCCTTTTGCTCACATGTTCTTTCCTGCGTTATCCCCTGAT
TCTGTGGATAACCGTATTACCGCCTTTGAGTGAGCTGATACCGCTCGCCGCAGCCGAACGACCGAGCGCA
GCGAGTCAGTGAGCGAGGAAGCGGAAGAGCGCCCAATACGCAAACCGCCTCTCCCCGCGCGTTGGCCGAT
TCATTAATGCAGCTGGCACGACAGGTTTCCCGACTGGAAAGCGGGCAGTGAGCGCAACGCAATTAATGTG
AGTTAGCTCACTCATTAGGCACCCCAGGCTTTACACTTTATGCTTCCGGCTCGTATGTTGTGTGGAATTG
TGAGCGGATAACAATTTCACACAGGAAACAGCTATGACCATGATTACGCCAAGCGCGCAATTAACCCTCA
CTAAAGGGAACAAAAGCTGGAGCTGCAAGCTTAATGTAGTCTTATGCAATACTCTTGTAGTCTTGCAACA
TGGTAACGATGAGTTAGCAACATGCCTTACAAGGAGAGAAAAAGCACCGTGCATGCCGATTGGTGGAAGT
AAGGTGGTACGATCGTGCCTTATTAGGAAGGCAACAGACGGGTCTGACATGGATTGGACGAACCACTGAA
TTGCCGCATTGCAGAGATATTGTATTTAAGTGCCTAGCTCGATACATAAACGGGTCTCTCTGGTTAGACC
AGATCTGAGCCTGGGAGCTCTCTGGCTAACTAGGGAACCCACTGCTTAAGCCTCAATAAAGCTTGCCTTG
AGTGCTTCAAGTAGTGTGTGCCCGTCTGTTGTGTGACTCTGGTAACTAGAGATCCCTCAGACCCTTTTAG
TCAGTGTGGAAAATCTCTAGCAGTGGCGCCCGAACAGGGACTTGAAAGCGAAAGGGAAACCAGAGGAGCT
CTCTCGACGCAGGACTCGGCTTGCTGAAGCGCGCACGGCAAGAGGCGAGGGGCGGCGACTGGTGAGTACG
CCAAAAATTTTGACTAGCGGAGGCTAGAAGGAGAGAGATGGGTGCGAGAGCGTCAGTATTAAGCGGGGGA
GAATTAGATCGCGATGGGAAAAAATTCGGTTAAGGCCAGGGGGAAAGAAAAAATATAAATTAAAACATAT
AGTATGGGCAAGCAGGGAGCTAGAACGATTCGCAGTTAATCCTGGCCTGTTAGAAACATCAGAAGGCTGT
AGACAAATACTGGGACAGCTACAACCATCCCTTCAGACAGGATCAGAAGAACTTAGATCATTATATAATA
CAGTAGCAACCCTCTATTGTGTGCATCAAAGGATAGAGATAAAAGACACCAAGGAAGCTTTAGACAAGAT
AGAGGAAGAGCAAAACAAAAGTAAGACCACCGCACAGCAAGCGGCCGCTGATCTTCAGACCTGGAGGAGG
AGATATGAGGGACAATTGGAGAAGTGAATTATATAAATATAAAGTAGTAAAAATTGAACCATTAGGAGTA
GCACCCACCAAGGCAAAGAGAAGAGTGGTGCAGAGAGAAAAAAGAGCAGTGGGAATAGGAGCTTTGTTCC
TTGGGTTCTTGGGAGCAGCAGGAAGCACTATGGGCGCAGCGTCAATGACGCTGACGGTACAGGCCAGACA
ATTATTGTCTGGTATAGTGCAGCAGCAGAACAATTTGCTGAGGGCTATTGAGGCGCAACAGCATCTGTTG
CAACTCACAGTCTGGGGCATCAAGCAGCTCCAGGCAAGAATCCTGGCTGTGGAAAGATACCTAAAGGATC
AACAGCTCCTGGGGATTTGGGGTTGCTCTGGAAAACTCATTTGCACCACTGCTGTGCCTTGGAATGCTAG
TTGGAGTAATAAATCTCTGGAACAGATTTGGAATCACACGACCTGGATGGAGTGGGACAGAGAAATTAAC
AATTACACAAGCTTAATACACTCCTTAATTGAAGAATCGCAAAACCAGCAAGAAAAGAATGAACAAGAAT
TATTGGAATTAGATAAATGGGCAAGTTTGTGGAATTGGTTTAACATAACAAATTGGCTGTGGTATATAAA
ATTATTCATAATGATAGTAGGAGGCTTGGTAGGTTTAAGAATAGTTTTTGCTGTACTTTCTATAGTGAAT
AGAGTTAGGCAGGGATATTCACCATTATCGTTTCAGACCCACCTCCCAACCCCGAGGGGACCCAGAGAGG
GCCTATTTCCCATGATTCCTTCATATTTGCATATACGATACAAGGCTGTTAGAGAGATAATTAGAATTAA
TTTGACTGTAAACACAAAGATATTAGTACAAAATACGTGACGTAGAAAGTAATAATTTCTTGGGTAGTTT
GCAGTTTTAAAATTATGTTTTAAAATGGACTATCATATGCTTACCGTAACTTGAAAGTATTTCGATTTCT
TGGCTTTATATATCTTGTGGAAAGGACGAAACACCGCCAGCTGGGCAAGACCATTGGTTTTAGAGCTAGA
AATAGCAAGTTAAAATAAGGCTAGTCCGTTATCAACTTGAAAAAGTGGCACCGAGTCGGTGCTTTTTTAA
GCTTGGCGTAACTAGATCTTGAGACAAATGGCAGTATTCATCCACAATTTTAAAAGAAAAGGGGGGATTG
GGGGGTACAGTGCAGGGGAAAGAATAGTAGACATAATAGCAACAGACATACAAACTAAAGAATTACAAAA
ACAAATTACAAAAATTCAAAATTTTCGGGTTTATTACAGGGACAGCAGAGATCCACTTTGGCGCCGGCTC
GAGGGGG
Features (pLannotate 1.2.2; 29 found; start..end, strand, type, name):
     14..80      +  CDS            small t antigen (fragment): SV40 (simian virus 40) small t antigen
    106..317     +  promoter       EF-1α core promoter: core promoter for human elongation factor EF-1α
    318..1256    +  intron         EF-1α intron A: intron upstream of the start codon of human EF-1α
   1278..1877    +  CDS            PuroR (fragment): puromycin N-acetyltransferase; pac from Streptomyces; confers resistance to puromycin
   1893..2481    +  misc_feature   WPRE: woodchuck hepatitis virus posttranscriptional regulatory element
   2532..2551    +  misc_feature   cPPT/CTS (fragment): central polypurine tract and central termination sequence of HIV-1
   2553..2786    +  LTR            3' LTR (ΔU3): self-inactivating 3' long terminal repeat (LTR) from HIV-1
   2864..2985    +  polyA_signal   SV40 poly(A) signal: SV40 polyadenylation signal
   3025..3160    +  rep_origin     SV40 ori: SV40 origin of replication
   3181..3199    -  promoter       T7 promoter: promoter for bacteriophage T7 RNA polymerase
   3207..3362    +  CDS            lacZα (fragment): LacZα fragment of β-galactosidase; lacZ fragment
   3367..3795    +  rep_origin     f1 ori (sequence partly withheld): f1 bacteriophage origin of replication; arrow indicates direction of (+) strand synthesis
   3848..3952    +  promoter       AmpR promoter: bla
   3953..4813    +  CDS            AmpR: β-lactamase; bla; confers resistance to ampicillin, carbenicillin, and related antibiotics
   4984..5572    +  rep_origin     ori: high-copy-number ColE1/pMB1/pBR322/pUC origin of replication
   5755..5847    +  CDS            lacI (fragment): lac repressor; lacI; The lac repressor binds to the lac operator to inhibit transcription in E. coli. This inhibition can be relieved by adding lactose or isopropyl-β-D-thiogalactopyranoside (IPTG).
   5860..5881    +  protein_bind   CAP binding site: CAP binding activates transcription in the presence of cAMP. E. coli catabolite activator protein
   5896..5926    +  promoter       lac promoter: promoter for the E. coli lac operon
   5934..5950    +  protein_bind   lac operator: The lac repressor binds to the lac operator to inhibit transcription in E. coli. This inhibition can be relieved by adding lactose or isopropyl-β-D-thiogalactopyranoside (IPTG). lac repressor encoded by lacI
   5995..6013    +  promoter       T3 promoter: promoter for bacteriophage T3 RNA polymerase
   6041..6267    +  promoter       RSV promoter: Rous sarcoma virus enhancer/promoter
   6268..6448    +  LTR            5' LTR (truncated): truncated 5' long terminal repeat (LTR) from HIV-1
   6495..6620    +  misc_feature   HIV-1 Ψ: packaging signal of human immunodeficiency virus type 1
   6604..6967    +  CDS            HIV-1 gag (fragment): gag protein from human immunodeficiency virus 1; gag
   7113..7346    +  misc_feature   RRE: The Rev response element (RRE) of HIV-1 allows for Rev-dependent mRNA export from the nucleus to the cytoplasm.
   7723..7749    +  CDS            Rev (fragment): human immunodeficiency virus 1 (HIV-1) Rev protein; rev; enhances nuclear export of unspliced and incompletely spliced viral mRNAs
   7753..7993    +  promoter       U6 promoter: RNA polymerase III promoter for human U6 snRNA
   8023..8098    +  misc_RNA       gRNA scaffold: guide RNA scaffold for the Streptococcus pyogenes CRISPR/Cas9 system
   8154..8271    +  misc_feature   cPPT/CTS: central polypurine tract and central termination sequence of HIV-1
