[The description below was written by a language model from this plasmid's Addgene catalogue record and pLannotate feature annotations shown in this document.]
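Description:
TSSK3 gRNA (BRDN0001145624) is a third-generation lentiviral CRISPR guide plasmid built on the lentiGuide-Puro backbone, carrying a single guide RNA directed against human TSSK3, designed against the NM_052841.3 reference transcript. It is an 8.3 kb plasmid propagated in E. coli through a high-copy ColE1/pUC-type origin with ampicillin selection (AmpR, β-lactamase). An f1 origin, an SV40 origin and remnants of lac, T7 and T3 elements are also annotated in the bacterial backbone.

The lentiviral portion follows the usual self-inactivating design. An RSV promoter drives a truncated HIV-1 5' LTR, so genomic RNA production in packaging cells does not depend on Tat. This is followed by the Ψ packaging signal with a gag fragment, the Rev response element for nuclear export of the unspliced genome, a cPPT/CTS, and a ΔU3 3' LTR that inactivates LTR promoter activity after integration. Between the LTRs sit two expression units. A human U6 RNA polymerase III promoter transcribes the TSSK3 spacer fused to the Streptococcus pyogenes Cas9 gRNA scaffold. Downstream, an EF-1α core promoter with its intron A drives puromycin N-acetyltransferase for selection of transduced mammalian cells, with a WPRE enhancing transcript expression.

The plasmid does not encode Cas9, so it is meant for use with a separate Cas9 lentivector such as lentiCas9-Blast or in cells that already express Cas9. It belongs to a human kinome gRNA collection and is suited to knocking out TSSK3 by Cas9-mediated cleavage in stably transduced, puromycin-selected cells.
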