Addgene plasmid #78039: TSSK3 gRNA (BRDN0001145624)
Purpose: 3rd generation lentiviral gRNA plasmid targeting human TSSK3
Depositing lab: John Doench & David Root. Depositing organization: Broad Institute. Publication: Optimized sgRNA design to maximize activity and minimize off-target effects of CRISPR-Cas9. Doench JG, Fusi N, Sullender M, Hegde M, Vaimberg EW, Donovan KF, Smith I, Tothova Z, Wilen C, Orchard R, Virgin HW, Listgarten J, Root DE. Nat Biotechnol. 2016 Jan 18. doi: 10.1038/nbt.3437. PubMed 26780180.
Backbone
  Vector backbone: lentiGuide-Puro
  Backbone manufacturer: Zhang Lab (Addgene plasmid # 52963)
  Vector type: Mammalian Expression, Lentiviral, CRISPR
  Selectable markers: Puromycin
Growth in bacteria
  Bacterial resistance: Ampicillin, 100 μg/mL
  Growth temperature: 37°C
  Growth strain: DH5alpha
  Copy number: High Copy
Gene/Insert
  Gene/Insert name: TSSK3 (alt names: TSSK3; NM_052841.3)
  gRNA/shRNA sequence: CCAGCTGGGCAAGACCATTG
  Species: H. sapiens (human)
  Entrez Gene: TSSK3 (a.k.a. SPOGA3, STK22C, STK22D, TSK3)
  Promoter: hU6
  Cloning method: Unknown
  Sequencing primers: 5′ U6-F; 3′ pS2-R
Terms and licenses: Academic/Nonprofit Terms; Industry Terms: Not Available to Industry
Depositor comments: The gRNA was designed to target the following Genbank reference sequence(s): NM_052841.3. Note that this plasmid does NOT contain Cas9. It should be used in conjunction with lentiCas9-Blast (Addgene #52962) or otherwise with cell lines already expressing Cas9. Browse the full kinome gRNA library at http://www.addgene.org/pooled-library/broadgpp-human-kinome/ or visit http://www.broadinstitute.org/rnai/public/ for detailed protocols and information.
How to cite: TSSK3 gRNA (BRDN0001145624) was a gift from John Doench & David Root (Addgene plasmid # 78039 ; http://n2t.net/addgene:78039 ; RRID:Addgene_78039)
