>Addgene plasmid #78039 | TSSK3 gRNA (BRDN0001145624) | depositor partial sequence | sequence record 145498 | Target Sequence
CCAGCTGGGCAAGACCATTG
