>Addgene plasmid #78039 | TSSK3 gRNA (BRDN0001145624) | addgene partial sequence | sequence record 188877 | hU6-F
GTAGAAAGTAATAATTTCTTGGGTAGTTTGCAGTTTTAAAATTATGTTTTAAAATGGACTATCATATGCT
TACCGTAACTTGAAAGTATTTCGATTTCTTGGCTTTATATATCTTGTGGAAAGGACGAAACACCGCCAGC
TGGGCAAGACCATTGGTTTTAGAGCTAGAAATAGCAAGTTAAAATAAGGCTAGTCCGTTATCAACTTGAA
AAAGTGGCACCGAGTCGGTGCTTTTTTAAGCTTGGCGTAACTAGATCTTGAGACAAATGGCAGTATTCAT
CCACAATTTTAAAAGAAAAGGGGGGATTGGGGGGTACAGTGCAGGGGAAAGAATAGTAGACATAATAGCA
ACAGACATACAAACTAAAGAATTACAAAAACAAATTACAAAAATTCAAAATTTTCGGGTTTATTACAGGG
ACAGCAGAGATCCACTTTGGCGCCGGCTCGAGGGGGCCCGGGTGCAAAGATGGATAAAGTTTTAAACAGA
GAGGAATCTTTGCAGCTAATGGACCTTCTAGGTCTTGAAAGGAGTGGGAATTGGCTCCGGTGCCCGTCAG
TGGGCAGAGC
